>Addgene plasmid #146755 | pGEX-6P-1-HsSmg6_1-207_K | depositor full sequence | sequence record 289201 | Full Sequence
ACGTTATCGACTGCACGGTGCACCAATGCTTCTGGCGTCAGGCAGCCATCGGAAGCTGTGGTATGGCTGT
GCAGGTCGTAAATCACTGCATAATTCGTGTCGCTCAAGGCGCACTCCCGTTCTGGATAATGTTTTTTGCG
CCGACATCATAACGGTTCTGGCAAATATTCTGAAATGAGCTGTTGACAATTAATCATCGGCTCGTATAAT
GTGTGGAATTGTGAGCGGATAACAATTTCACACAGGAAACAGTATTCATGTCCCCTATACTAGGTTATTG
GAAAATTAAGGGCCTTGTGCAACCCACTCGACTTCTTTTGGAATATCTTGAAGAAAAATATGAAGAGCAT
TTGTATGAGCGCGATGAAGGTGATAAATGGCGAAACAAAAAGTTTGAATTGGGTTTGGAGTTTCCCAATC
TTCCTTATTATATTGATGGTGATGTTAAATTAACACAGTCTATGGCCATCATACGTTATATAGCTGACAA
GCACAACATGTTGGGTGGTTGTCCAAAAGAGCGTGCAGAGATTTCAATGCTTGAAGGAGCGGTTTTGGAT
ATTAGATACGGTGTTTCGAGAATTGCATATAGTAAAGACTTTGAAACTCTCAAAGTTGATTTTCTTAGCA
AGCTACCTGAAATGCTGAAAATGTTCGAAGATCGTTTATGTCATAAAACATATTTAAATGGTGATCATGT
AACCCATCCTGACTTCATGTTGTATGACGCTCTTGATGTTGTTTTATACATGGACCCAATGTGCCTGGAT
GCGTTCCCAAAATTAGTTTGTTTTAAAAAACGTATTGAAGCTATCCCACAAATTGATAAGTACTTGAAAT
CCAGCAAGTATATAGCATGGCCTTTGCAGGGCTGGCAAGCCACGTTTGGTGGTGGCGACCATCCTCCAAA
ATCGGATCTGGAAGTTCTGTTCCAGGGGCCCCTGGGATCCCCGGAATTGATGGCGGAAGGGCTGGAGCGT
GTGCGGATCTCCGCGTCGGAGCTGCGCGGGATCCTGGCTACTCTGGCCCCGCAGGCCGGGAGCAGAGAAA
ACATGAAGGAATTAAAGGAGGCCAGGCCGCGCAAAGATAACAGGCGTCCAGATCTGGAAATCTATAAGCC
TGGCCTTTCTCGGCTAAGGAACAAGCCCAAAATCAAGGAACCCCCTGGGAGTGAGGAATTCAAAGATGAA
ATTGTTAATGACCGAGATTGCTCTGCTGTTGAAAATGGTACACAGCCCGTTAAAGATGTCTGCAAGGAAC
TGAACAACCAAGAGCAGAATGGTCCTATAGACCCAGAAAATAATCGGGGACAAGAATCCTTTCCTAGGAC
TGCTGGACAAGAGGATCGTAGTCTAAAAATTATCAAAAGAACAAAGAAACCCGACCTGCAGATCTATCAG
CCTGGACGACGTTTGCAGACTGTTAGCAAAGAATCCGCCAGTCGGGTGGAGGAGGAAGAAGTCCTCAACC
AGGTAGAACAACTGAGAGTAGAGGAAGATGAGTGTAGGGGAAATGTTGCGAAGGAGGAAGTTGCGAATAA
ACCAGACAGGGCCGAGATAGAAAAGAGCCCAGGTGGTGGGTAGCTCGAGCGGCCGCATCGTGACTGACTG
ACGATCTGCCTCGCGCGTTTCGGTGATGACGGTGAAAACCTCTGACACATGCAGCTCCCGGAGACGGTCA
CAGCTTGTCTGTAAGCGGATGCCGGGAGCAGACAAGCCCGTCAGGGCGCGTCAGCGGGTGTTGGCGGGTG
TCGGGGCGCAGCCATGACCCAGTCACGTAGCGATAGCGGAGTGTATAATTCTTGAAGACGAAAGGGCCTC
GTGATACGCCTATTTTTATAGGTTAATGTCATGATAATAATGGTTTCTTAGACGTCAGGTGGCACTTTTC
GGGGAAATGTGCGCGGAACCCCTATTTGTTTATTTTTCTAAATACATTCAAATATGTATCCGCTCATGAG
ACAATAACCCTGATAAATGCTTCAATAATATTGAAAAAGGAAGAGTATGAGTATTCAACATTTCCGTGTC
GCCCTTATTCCCTTTTTTGCGGCATTTTGCCTTCCTGTTTTTGCTCACCCAGAAACGCTGGTGAAAGTAA
AAGATGCTGAAGATCAGTTGGGTGCACGAGTGGGTTACATCGAACTGGATCTCAACAGCGGTAAGATCCT
TGAGAGTTTTCGCCCCGAAGAACGTTTTCCAATGATGAGCACTTTTAAAGTTCTGCTATGTGGCGCGGTA
TTATCCCGTGTTGACGCCGGGCAAGAGCAACTCGGTCGCCGCATACACTATTCTCAGAATGACTTGGTTG
AGTACTCACCAGTCACAGAAAAGCATCTTACGGATGGCATGACAGTAAGAGAATTATGCAGTGCTGCCAT
AACCATGAGTGATAACACTGCGGCCAACTTACTTCTGACAACGATCGGAGGACCGAAGGAGCTAACCGCT
TTTTTGCACAACATGGGGGATCATGTAACTCGCCTTGATCGTTGGGAACCGGAGCTGAATGAAGCCATAC
CAAACGACGAGCGTGACACCACGATGCCTGCAGCAATGGCAACAACGTTGCGCAAACTATTAACTGGCGA
ACTACTTACTCTAGCTTCCCGGCAACAATTAATAGACTGGATGGAGGCGGATAAAGTTGCAGGACCACTT
CTGCGCTCGGCCCTTCCGGCTGGCTGGTTTATTGCTGATAAATCTGGAGCCGGTGAGCGTGGGTCTCGCG
GTATCATTGCAGCACTGGGGCCAGATGGTAAGCCCTCCCGTATCGTAGTTATCTACACGACGGGGAGTCA
GGCAACTATGGATGAACGAAATAGACAGATCGCTGAGATAGGTGCCTCACTGATTAAGCATTGGTAACTG
TCAGACCAAGTTTACTCATATATACTTTAGATTGATTTAAAACTTCATTTTTAATTTAAAAGGATCTAGG
TGAAGATCCTTTTTGATAATCTCATGACCAAAATCCCTTAACGTGAGTTTTCGTTCCACTGAGCGTCAGA
CCCCGTAGAAAAGATCAAAGGATCTTCTTGAGATCCTTTTTTTCTGCGCGTAATCTGCTGCTTGCAAACA
AAAAAACCACCGCTACCAGCGGTGGTTTGTTTGCCGGATCAAGAGCTACCAACTCTTTTTCCGAAGGTAA
CTGGCTTCAGCAGAGCGCAGATACCAAATACTGTCCTTCTAGTGTAGCCGTAGTTAGGCCACCACTTCAA
GAACTCTGTAGCACCGCCTACATACCTCGCTCTGCTAATCCTGTTACCAGTGGCTGCTGCCAGTGGCGAT
AAGTCGTGTCTTACCGGGTTGGACTCAAGACGATAGTTACCGGATAAGGCGCAGCGGTCGGGCTGAACGG
GGGGTTCGTGCACACAGCCCAGCTTGGAGCGAACGACCTACACCGAACTGAGATACCTACAGCGTGAGCT
ATGAGAAAGCGCCACGCTTCCCGAAGGGAGAAAGGCGGACAGGTATCCGGTAAGCGGCAGGGTCGGAACA
GGAGAGCGCACGAGGGAGCTTCCAGGGGGAAACGCCTGGTATCTTTATAGTCCTGTCGGGTTTCGCCACC
TCTGACTTGAGCGTCGATTTTTGTGATGCTCGTCAGGGGGGCGGAGCCTATGGAAAAACGCCAGCAACGC
GGCCTTTTTACGGTTCCTGGCCTTTTGCTGGCCTTTTGCTCACATGTTCTTTCCTGCGTTATCCCCTGAT
TCTGTGGATAACCGTATTACCGCCTTTGAGTGAGCTGATACCGCTCGCCGCAGCCGAACGACCGAGCGCA
GCGAGTCAGTGAGCGAGGAAGCGGAAGAGCGCCTGATGCGGTATTTTCTCCTTACGCATCTGTGCGGTAT
TTCACACCGCATAAATTCCGACACCATCGAATGGTGCAAAACCTTTCGCGGTATGGCATGATAGCGCCCG
GAAGAGAGTCAATTCAGGGTGGTGAATGTGAAACCAGTAACGTTATACGATGTCGCAGAGTATGCCGGTG
TCTCTTATCAGACCGTTTCCCGCGTGGTGAACCAGGCCAGCCACGTTTCTGCGAAAACGCGGGAAAAAGT
GGAAGCGGCGATGGCGGAGCTGAATTACATTCCCAACCGCGTGGCACAACAACTGGCGGGCAAACAGTCG
TTGCTGATTGGCGTTGCCACCTCCAGTCTGGCCCTGCACGCGCCGTCGCAAATTGTCGCGGCGATTAAAT
CTCGCGCCGATCAACTGGGTGCCAGCGTGGTGGTGTCGATGGTAGAACGAAGCGGCGTCGAAGCCTGTAA
AGCGGCGGTGCACAATCTTCTCGCGCAACGCGTCAGTGGGCTGATCATTAACTATCCGCTGGATGACCAG
GATGCCATTGCTGTGGAAGCTGCCTGCACTAATGTTCCGGCGTTATTTCTTGATGTCTCTGACCAGACAC
CCATCAACAGTATTATTTTCTCCCATGAAGACGGTACGCGACTGGGCGTGGAGCATCTGGTCGCATTGGG
TCACCAGCAAATCGCGCTGTTAGCGGGCCCATTAAGTTCTGTCTCGGCGCGTCTGCGTCTGGCTGGCTGG
CATAAATATCTCACTCGCAATCAAATTCAGCCGATAGCGGAACGGGAAGGCGACTGGAGTGCCATGTCCG
GTTTTCAACAAACCATGCAAATGCTGAATGAGGGCATCGTTCCCACTGCGATGCTGGTTGCCAACGATCA
GATGGCGCTGGGCGCAATGCGCGCCATTACCGAGTCCGGGCTGCGCGTTGGTGCGGATATCTCGGTAGTG
GGATACGACGATACCGAAGACAGCTCATGTTATATCCCGCCGTCAACCACCATCAAACAGGATTTTCGCC
TGCTGGGGCAAACCAGCGTGGACCGCTTGCTGCAACTCTCTCAGGGCCAGGCGGTGAAGGGCAATCAGCT
GTTGCCCGTCTCACTGGTGAAAAGAAAAACCACCCTGGCGCCCAATACGCAAACCGCCTCTCCCCGCGCG
TTGGCCGATTCATTAATGCAGCTGGCACGACAGGTTTCCCGACTGGAAAGCGGGCAGTGAGCGCAACGCA
ATTAATGTGAGTTAGCTCACTCATTAGGCACCCCAGGCTTTACACTTTATGCTTCCGGCTCGTATGTTGT
GTGGAATTGTGAGCGGATAACAATTTCACACAGGAAACAGCTATGACCATGATTACGGATTCACTGGCCG
TCGTTTTACAACGTCGTGACTGGGAAAACCCTGGCGTTACCCAACTTAATCGCCTTGCAGCACATCCCCC
TTTCGCCAGCTGGCGTAATAGCGAAGAGGCCCGCACCGATCGCCCTTCCCAACAGTTGCGCAGCCTGAAT
GGCGAATGGCGCTTTGCCTGGTTTCCGGCACCAGAAGCGGTGCCGGAAAGCTGGCTGGAGTGCGATCTTC
CTGAGGCCGATACTGTCGTCGTCCCCTCAAACTGGCAGATGCACGGTTACGATGCGCCCATCTACACCAA
CGTAACCTATCCCATTACGGTCAATCCGCCGTTTGTTCCCACGGAGAATCCGACGGGTTGTTACTCGCTC
ACATTTAATGTTGATGAAAGCTGGCTACAGGAAGGCCAGACGCGAATTATTTTTGATGGCGTTGGAATT
Features (pLannotate 1.2.2; 17 found; start..end, strand, type, name):
      6..107     -  CDS            yciV (fragment): RNAAM_ECOLI - Also known as trpH From Escherichia coli (strain K12).
    183..211     +  promoter       tac promoter: strong E. coli promoter; hybrid between the trp and lac UV5 promoters
    219..235     +  protein_bind   lac operator: The lac repressor binds to the lac operator to inhibit transcription in E. coli. This inhibition can be relieved by adding lactose or isopropyl-β-D-thiogalactopyranoside (IPTG). lac repressor encoded by lacI
    258..911     +  CDS            GST26_SCHJA: Experimental evidence at protein level: Swiss-Prot protein existence level 1. GST isoenzymes appear to play a central role in the parasite detoxification system. Other functions are also suspected including a role in increasing the solubility of haematin in the parasite gut. From Schistosoma japonicum (Blood fluke).
    960..1580    +  CDS            SMG6 (fragment): EST1A_HUMAN - Also known as C17orf31, EST1A, KIAA0732. Experimental evidence at protein level: Swiss-Prot protein existence level 1. Plays a role in nonsense-mediated mRNA decay (PubMed:18974281, PubMed:19060897, PubMed:20930030, PubMed:17053788). Is thought to provide a link to the mRNA degradation machinery as it has endonuclease activity required to initiate NMD, and to serve as an adapter for UPF1 to protein phosphatase 2A (PP2A), thereby triggering UPF1 dephosphorylation (PubMed:18974281, PubMed:19060897, PubMed:20930030, PubMed:17053788). Degrades single-stranded RNA (ssRNA), but not ssD
   1616..1655    +  CDS            rop (fragment): Rop protein, which maintains plasmids at low copy number; rop
   1757..1797    +  misc_feature   bom (fragment): basis of mobility region from pBR322
   1902..2006    +  promoter       AmpR promoter: bla
   2007..2867    +  CDS            AmpR: β-lactamase; bla; confers resistance to ampicillin, carbenicillin, and related antibiotics
   3038..3626    +  rep_origin     ori: high-copy-number ColE1/pMB1/pBR322/pUC origin of replication
   3812..3863    -  misc_feature   bom (fragment): basis of mobility region from pBR322
   3870..3947    +  promoter       lacIq promoter: lacI (mutant); In the lacIq allele, a single base change in the promoter boosts expression of the lacI gene about 10-fold.
   3948..5030    +  CDS            lacI: lac repressor; lacI; The lac repressor binds to the lac operator to inhibit transcription in E. coli. This inhibition can be relieved by adding lactose or isopropyl-β-D-thiogalactopyranoside (IPTG).
   5043..5064    +  protein_bind   CAP binding site: CAP binding activates transcription in the presence of cAMP. E. coli catabolite activator protein
   5079..5109    +  promoter       lac promoter: promoter for the E. coli lac operon
   5117..5133    +  protein_bind   lac operator: The lac repressor binds to the lac operator to inhibit transcription in E. coli. This inhibition can be relieved by adding lactose or isopropyl-β-D-thiogalactopyranoside (IPTG). lac repressor encoded by lacI
   5153..5326    +  CDS            lacZα: LacZα fragment of β-galactosidase; lacZ fragment
