[The description below was written by a language model from this plasmid's Addgene catalogue record and pLannotate feature annotations shown in this document.]
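Description:
pGEX-6P-1-HsSmg6_1-207_K is a bacterial expression plasmid of about 5.6 kb, built on the pGEX-6P-1 backbone, for producing an N-terminal fragment of human SMG6 (residues 1–207) as a glutathione S-transferase fusion in E. coli. It replicates from a ColE1/pMB1-type origin and is selected with ampicillin through the β-lactamase gene (AmpR) and its own promoter. The catalogue lists it as low copy, although the annotation software labels the origin generically as high-copy. Only short fragments of rop and the pBR322 bom region are annotated. A leftover lac promoter/operator and lacZα segment lies downstream of lacI, as part of the backbone rather than the expression cassette.

Expression is driven by the hybrid tac promoter followed by a lac operator. The plasmid carries its own lacI gene under the up-mutated lacIq promoter, so transcription stays repressed until IPTG or lactose is added. The open reading frame begins with the Schistosoma japonicum 26 kDa GST and continues, after a short linker, into the SMG6 fragment. In pGEX-6P vectors this linker normally holds a PreScission protease site for tag removal, but the feature table does not annotate it separately. The insert differs from the NCBI reference transcript by one silent mutation, and the cloning method is not recorded.

SMG6 is an endonuclease that acts in nonsense-mediated mRNA decay. The associated study concerns two conserved exon junction complex-binding motifs in SMG6 that are required for this pathway. The construct is therefore suited to purifying the GST-tagged N-terminal region on glutathione resin for pull-down and other in vitro interaction assays. The deposited sequence may be theoretical or based on Sanger sequencing rather than fully verified.
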