Addgene plasmid #146755: pGEX-6P-1-HsSmg6_1-207_K
Purpose: Bacterial Expression of HsSmg6_1-207
Depositing lab: Elisa Izaurralde. Depositing organization: Max Planck Institute for Developmental Biology. Publication: SMG6 interacts with the exon junction complex via two conserved EJC-binding motifs (EBMs) required for nonsense-mediated mRNA decay. Kashima I, Jonas S, Jayachandran U, Buchwald G, Conti E, Lupas AN, Izaurralde E. Genes Dev. 2010 Nov 1. 24(21):2440-50. 10.1101/gad.604610 PubMed 20930030.
Backbone
  Vector backbone: pGEX-6P-1
  Vector type: Bacterial Expression
Growth in bacteria
  Bacterial resistance: Ampicillin, 100 μg/mL
  Growth temperature: 37°C
  Growth strain: DH5alpha
  Copy number: Low Copy
Gene/Insert
  Gene/Insert name: HsSmg6_1-207
  Species: H. sapiens (human)
  Mutation: one silent mutation compared to the sequence given by NCBI: NM_017575.
  Entrez Gene: SMG6 (a.k.a. C17orf31, EST1A, SMG-6, hSMG5/7a)
  Cloning method: Unknown
Terms and licenses: Academic/Nonprofit Terms; Industry Terms: Not Available to Industry
Depositor comments: Plasmids from this collection were made available to the research community and donated after the lab closed. Please note that the sequence provided by the depositing laboratory may be theoretical/predicted or based on Sanger sequencing results. There may be discrepancies between sequencing results obtained by Addgene and the depositor sequence. If an Addgene verified sequence is not available, please contact before placing your order to request that our lab fully sequence the plasmid.
How to cite: pGEX-6P-1-HsSmg6_1-207_K was a gift from Elisa Izaurralde (Addgene plasmid # 146755 ; http://n2t.net/addgene:146755 ; RRID:Addgene_146755)
